Addgene plasmid #12610: pH3U3-Zif268
Depositing lab: Scot Wolfe. Depositing organization: University of Massachusetts, Worcester. Publication: A bacterial one-hybrid system for determining the DNA-binding specificity of transcription factors. Meng X, Brodsky MH, Wolfe SA. Nat Biotechnol. 2005 Aug . 23(8):988-94. 10.1038/nbt1120 PubMed 16041365.
Backbone
  Vector backbone: PH3U3-mcs
  Backbone size w/o insert (bp): 5821
  Vector type: Bacterial Expression
  Selectable markers: URA3, HIS3
Growth in bacteria
  Bacterial resistance: Kanamycin, 50 μg/mL
  Growth temperature: 37°C
  Growth strain: DH5alpha
  Copy number: Low Copy
Gene/Insert
  Gene/Insert name: Zif268 binding site in pH3U3
  Insert size (bp): 21
  Cloning method: Restriction Enzyme; 5′ cloning site AscI (not destroyed); 3′ cloning site NotI (not destroyed)
  Sequencing primers: 5′ CAAATATGTATCCGCTCATGAC
Terms and licenses: Academic/Nonprofit Terms; Industry Terms: Not Available to Industry
How to cite: pH3U3-Zif268 was a gift from Scot Wolfe (Addgene plasmid # 12610 ; http://n2t.net/addgene:12610 ; RRID:Addgene_12610)
