[The description below was written by a language model from this plasmid's Addgene catalogue record and pLannotate feature annotations shown in this document.]
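Description:
pH3U3-Zif268 is a low-copy bacterial reporter plasmid from a bacterial one-hybrid system used to determine the DNA-binding specificity of transcription factors. It is built on the pH3U3-mcs backbone and replicates in E. coli through the pSC101 origin together with its required Rep101 (RepA) protein, which accounts for the low copy number. Selection is by kanamycin through the neo (nptII) gene, which is accompanied by a residual Tn5 transposase fragment and followed by a lambda t0 terminator. An f1 phage origin is also present, which in principle allows production of single-stranded DNA.

The functional core is a reporter cassette in which a lac promoter precedes two yeast biosynthetic genes, HIS3 and URA3, arranged in tandem on the same strand. The insert is a 21 bp sequence containing a binding site for the zinc finger protein Zif268, cloned between AscI and NotI sites that remain intact. The feature table does not annotate this site, so its exact position is not given, although in a one-hybrid reporter such a site sits upstream of the promoter. In this type of system, a DNA-binding domain expressed from a separate plasmid as a fusion to an RNA polymerase subunit recognises the site and recruits polymerase, raising reporter expression. HIS3 then provides positive selection in a suitable histidine-auxotrophic strain, while URA3 permits counterselection with 5-fluoroorotic acid against self-activating sequences. The rrnB T1 and T2 terminators upstream of the cassette insulate it from read-through transcription. Because Zif268 is a well-characterised protein with a known site, this plasmid likely serves as a defined-target control, though the record does not state this explicitly.
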