Features (pLannotate 1.2.2; 13 found; start..end, strand, type, name):
     12..98      +  terminator     rrnB T1 terminator: Escherichia coli rrnB; transcription terminator T1 from the E. coli rrnB gene
    633..1583    -  CDS            Rep101: RepA protein needed for replication with the pSC101 origin; rep101
   1631..1853    -  rep_origin     pSC101 ori: low-copy replication origin that requires the Rep101 protein
   2345..2439    -  terminator     lambda t0 terminator: transcription terminator from phage lambda
   2473..3264    -  CDS            neo: KKA2_KLEPN - Also known as kan, nptII. Experimental evidence at protein level: Swiss-Prot protein existence level 1. Resistance to kanamycin, neomycin, paromomycin, ribostamycin, butirosin and gentamicin B. From Klebsiella pneumoniae.
   3296..3400    -  CDS            tnpA (fragment): TN5P_ECOLX - Also known as tnp. Experimental evidence at protein level: Swiss-Prot protein existence level 1. Mediates transposition of transposon Tn5 by a 'cut and paste' mechanism. First, the monomeric transposase binds the 19 bp inverted DNA repeats flanking the transposon. Then, dimerization of the DNA- bound transposase creates a synaptic DNA complex. After nicking of the first DNA strand, excision of the transposon proceeds through a series of intermediates. The transposase then mediates the insertion of the transposon at a new site by strand transfer. The activity of the wild- type tran
   3419..3505    +  terminator     rrnB T1 terminator: Escherichia coli rrnB; transcription terminator T1 from the E. coli rrnB gene
   3597..3624    +  terminator     rrnB T2 terminator: transcription terminator T2 from the E. coli rrnB gene
   3643..3687    +  promoter       AmpR promoter (fragment): bla
   3793..3823    +  promoter       lac promoter: promoter for the E. coli lac operon
   3864..4526    +  CDS            HIS3: imidazoleglycerol-phosphate dehydratase, required for histidine biosynthesis; S. cerevisiae HIS3; yeast auxotrophic marker
   4574..5377    +  CDS            URA3: orotidine-5'-phosphate decarboxylase, required for uracil biosynthesis; S. cerevisiae URA3; yeast auxotrophic marker, counterselectable with 5-fluoroorotic acid (5-FOA)
   5413..5841    -  rep_origin     f1 ori (sequence partly withheld): f1 bacteriophage origin of replication; arrow indicates direction of (+) strand synthesis
>Addgene plasmid #12610 | pH3U3-Zif268 | depositor full sequence | sequence record 7372 | Author sequence
TCTAGAGGCATCAAATAAAACGAAAGGCTCAGTCGAAAGACTGGGCCTTTCGTTTTATCTGTTGTTTGTC
GGTGAACGCTCTCCTGAGTAGGACAAATCCGCCGCCCTAGACCTAGGGTACGGGTTTTGCTGCCCGCAAA
CGGGCTGTTCTGGTGTTGCTAGTTTGTTATCAGAATCGCAGATCCGGCTTCAGGTTTGCCGGCTGAAAGC
GCTATTTCTTCCAGAATTGCCATGATTTTTTCCCCACGGGAGGCGTCACTGGCTCCCGTGTTGTCGGCAG
CTTTGATTCGATAAGCAGCATCGCCTGTTTCAGGCTGTCTATGTGTGACTGTTGAGCTGTAACAAGTTGT
CTCAGGTGTTCAATTTCATGTTCTAGTTGCTTTGTTTTACTGGTTTCACCTGTTCTATTAGGTGTTACAT
GCTGTTCATCTGTTACATTGTCGATCTGTTCATGGTGAACAGCTTTAAATGCACCAAAAACTCGTAAAAG
CTCTGATGTATCTATCTTTTTTACACCGTTTTCATCTGTGCATATGGACAGTTTTCCCTTTGATATCTAA
CGGTGAACAGTTGTTCTACTTTTGTTTGTTAGTCTTGATGCTTCACTGATAGATACAAGAGCCATAAGAA
CCTCAGATCCTTCCGTATTTAGCCAGTATGTTCTCTAGTGTGGTTCGTTGTTTTTGCGTGAGCCATGAGA
ACGAACCATTGAGATCATGCTTACTTTGCATGTCACTCAAAAATTTTGCCTCAAAACTGGTGAGCTGAAT
TTTTGCAGTTAAAGCATCGTGTAGTGTTTTTCTTAGTCCGTTACGTAGGTAGGAATCTGATGTAATGGTT
GTTGGTATTTTGTCACCATTCATTTTTATCTGGTTGTTCTCAAGTTCGGTTACGAGATCCATTTGTCTAT
CTAGTTCAACTTGGAAAATCAACGTATCAGTCGGGCGGCCTCGCTTATCAACCACCAATTTCATATTGCT
GTAAGTGTTTAAATCTTTACTTATTGGTTTCAAAACCCATTGGTTAAGCCTTTTAAACTCATGGTAGTTA
TTTTCAAGCATTAACATGAACTTAAATTCATCAAGGCTAATCTCTATATTTGCCTTGTGAGTTTTCTTTT
GTGTTAGTTCTTTTAATAACCACTCATAAATCCTCATAGAGTATTTGTTTTCAAAAGACTTAACATGTTC
CAGATTATATTTTATGAATTTTTTTAACTGGAAAAGATAAGGCAATATCTCTTCACTAAAAACTAATTCT
AATTTTTCGCTTGAGAACTTGGCATAGTTTGTCCACTGGAAAATCTCAAAGCCTTTAACCAAAGGATTCC
TGATTTCCACAGTTCTCGTCATCAGCTCTCTGGTTGCTTTAGCTAATACACCATAAGCATTTTCCCTACT
GATGTTCATCATCTGAGCGTATTGGTTATAAGTGAACGATACCGTCCGTTCTTTCCTTGTAGGGTTTTCA
ATCGTGGGGTTGAGTAGTGCCACACAGCATAAAATTAGCTTGGTTTCATGCTCCGTTAAGTCATAGCGAC
TAATCGCTAGTTCATTTGCTTTGAAAACAACTAATTCAGACATACATCTCAATTGGTCTAGGTGATTTTA
ATCACTATACCAATTGAGATGGGCTAGTCAATGATAATTACTAGTCCTTTTCCTTTGAGTTGTGGGTATC
TGTAAATTCTGCTAGACCTTTGCTGGAAAACTTGTAAATTCTGCTAGACCCTCTGTAAATTCCGCTAGAC
CTTTGTGTGTTTTTTTTGTTTATATTCAAGTGGTTATAATTTATAGAATAAAGAAAGAATAAAAAAAGAT
AAAAAGAATAGATCCCAGCCCTGTGTATAACTCACTACTTTAGTCAGTTCCGCAGTATTACAAAAGGATG
TCGCAAACGCTGTTTGCTCCTCTACAAAACAGACCTTAAAACCCTAAAGGCTTAAGTAGCACCCTCGCAA
GCTCGGGCAAATCGCTGAATATTCCTTTTGTCTCCGACCATCAGGCACCTGAGTCGCTGTCTTTTTCGTG
ACATTCAGTTCGCTGCGCTCACGGCTCTGGCAGTGAATGGGGGTAAATGGCACTACAGGCGCCTTTTATG
GATTCATGCAAGGAAACTACCCATAATACAAGAAAAGCCCGTCACGGGCTTCTCAGGGCGTTTTATGGCG
GGTCTGCTATGTGGTGCTATCTGACTTTTTGCTGTTCAGCAGTTCCTGCCCTCTGATTTTCCAGTCTGAC
CACTTCGGATTATCCCGTGACAGGTCATTCAGACTGGCTAATGCACCCAGTAAGGCAGCGGTATCATCAA
CAGGCTTACCCGTCTTACTGTCCCTAGTGCTTGGATTCTCACCAATAAAAAACGCCCGGCGGCAACCGAG
CGTTCTGAACAAATCCAGATGGAGTTCTGAGGTCATTACTGGATCTATCAACAGGAGTCCAAGCGAGCTC
TCGAACCCCAGAGTCCCGCTCAGAAGAACTCGTCAAGAAGGCGATAGAAGGCGATGCGCTGCGAATCGGG
AGCGGCGATACCGTAAAGCACGAGGAAGCGGTCAGCCCATTCGCCGCCAAGCTCTTCAGCAATATCACGG
GTAGCCAACGCTATGTCCTGATAGCGGTCCGCCACACCCAGCCGGCCACAGTCGATGAATCCAGAAAAGC
GGCCATTTTCCACCATGATATTCGGCAAGCAGGCATCGCCATGGGTCACGACGAGATCCTCGCCGTCGGG
CATGCGCGCCTTGAGCCTGGCGAACAGTTCGGCTGGCGCGAGCCCCTGATGCTCTTCGTCCAGATCATCC
TGATCGACAAGACCGGCTTCCATCCGAGTACGTGCTCGCTCGATGCGATGTTTCGCTTGGTGGTCGAATG
GGCAGGTAGCCGGATCAAGCGTATGCAGCCGCCGCATTGCATCAGCCATGATGGATACTTTCTCGGCAGG
AGCAAGGTGAGATGACAGGAGATCCTGCCCCGGCACTTCGCCCAATAGCAGCCAGTCCCTTCCCGCTTCA
GTGACAACGTCGAGCACAGCTGCGCAAGGAACGCCCGTCGTGGCCAGCCACGATAGCCGCGCTGCCTCGT
CCTGCAGTTCATTCAGGGCACCGGACAGGTCGGTCTTGACAAAAAGAACCGGGCGCCCCTGCGCTGACAG
CCGGAACACGGCGGCATCAGAGCAGCCGATTGTCTGTTGTGCCCAGTCATAGCCGAATAGCCTCTCCACC
CAAGCGGCCGGAGAACCTGCGTGCAATCCATCTTGTTCAATCATGCGAAACGATCCTCATCCTGTCTCTT
GATCAGATCTTGATCCCCTGCGCCATCAGATCCTTGGCGGCAAGAAAGCCATCCAGTTTACTTTGCAGGG
CTTCCCAACCTTACCAGAGGGCGCCCCAGCTGGCAATTCCGACGTCACCGGTAGGCATCAAATAAAACGA
AAGGCTCAGTCGAAAGACTGGGCCTTTCGTTTTATCTGTTGTTTGTCGGTGAACGCTCTCCTGAGTAGGA
CAAATCCGCCGGGAGCGGATTTGAACGTTGCGAAGCAACGGCCCGGAGGGTGGCGGGCAGGACGCCCGCC
ATAAACTGCCAGGCATCAAATTAAGCAGAAGGCCATCCTGACGGATGGCCTTTTTGCGTTTCTACAAACT
CTTTTGTTTATTTTTCTAAATACATTCAAATATGTATCCGCTCATGACATTAACCTATAAAAATAGGCGT
ATCACGAGGCCCTTTCGTCTTCAAACGCGTGTACACCCGGGCGGCCGCTGCGTGGGCGGCACTCCGGAGG
CGCGCCGAATTCTTTACACTTTATGCTTCCGGCTCGTATGTTGTGTCGACCGAGCGGATAACAATTTCAC
ACAGGAAACAGCTATGACAGAGCAGAAAGCCCTAGTAAAGCGTATTACAAATGAAACCAAGATTCAGATT
GCGATCTCTTTAAAGGGTGGTCCCCTAGCGATAGAGCACTCGATCTTCCCAGAAAAAGAGGCAGAAGCAG
TAGCAGAACAGGCCACACAATCGCAAGTGATTAACGTCCACACAGGTATAGGGTTTCTGGACCATATGAT
ACATGCTCTGGCCAAGCATTCCGGCTGGTCGCTAATCGTTGAGTGCATTGGTGACTTACACATAGACGAC
CATCACACCACTGAAGACTGCGGGATTGCTCTCGGTCAAGCTTTTAAAGAGGCCCTAGGGGCCGTGCGTG
GAGTAAAAAGGTTTGGATCAGGATTTGCGCCTTTGGATGAGGCACTTTCCAGAGCGGTGGTAGATCTTTC
GAACAGGCCGTACGCAGTTGTCGAACTTGGTTTGCAAAGGGAGAAAGTAGGAGATCTCTCTTGCGAGATG
ATCCCGCATTTTCTTGAAAGCTTTGCAGAGGCTAGCAGAATTACCCTCCACGTTGATTGTCTGCGAGGCA
AGAATGATCATCACCGTAGTGAGAGTGCGTTCAAGGCTCTTGCGGTTGCCATAAGAGAAGCCACCTCGCC
CAATGGTACCAACGATGTTCCCTCCACCAAAGGTGTTCTTATGTAGTGACACCGATTATTTAAAGCTGCA
GGGATCCCACACAGGAAACAGCTATGTCGAAAGCTACATATAAGGAACGTGCTGCTACTCATCCTAGTCC
TGTTGCTGCCAAGCTATTTAATATCATGCACGAAAAGCAAACAAACTTGTGTGCTTCATTGGATGTTCGT
ACCACCAAGGAATTACTGGAGTTAGTTGAAGCATTAGGTCCCAAAATTTGTTTACTAAAAACACATGTGG
ATATCTTGACTGATTTTTCCATGGAGGGCACAGTTAAGCCGCTAAAGGCATTATCCGCCAAGTACAATTT
TTTACTCTTCGAAGACAGAAAATTTGCTGACATTGGTAATACAGTCAAATTGCAGTACTCTGCGGGTGTA
TACAGAATAGCAGAATGGGCAGACATTACGAATGCACACGGTGTGGTGGGCCCAGGTATTGTTAGCGGTT
TGAAGCAGGCGGCGGAAGAAGTAACAAAGGAACCTAGAGGCCTTTTGATGTTAGCAGAATTGTCATGCAA
GGGCTCCCTAGCTACTGGAGAATATACTAAGGGTACTGTTGACATTGCGAAGAGCGACAAAGATTTTGTT
ATCGGCTTTATTGCTCAAAGAGACATGGGTGGAAGAGATGAAGGTTACGATTGGTTGATTATGACACCCG
GTGTGGGTTTAGATGACAAGGGAGACGCATTGGGTCAACAGTATAGAACCGTGGATGATGTGGTCTCTAC
AGGATCTGACATTATTATTGTTGGAAGAGGACTATTTGCAAAGGGAAGGGATGCTAAGGTAGAGGGTGAA
CGTTACAGAAAAGCAGGCTGGGAAGCATATTTGAGAAGATGCGGCCAGCAAAACTAACTCGAGCTAAATT
GTAAGCGTTAATATTTTGTTAAAATTCGCGTTAAATTTTTGTTAAATCAGCTCATTTTTTAACCAATAGG
CCGAAATCGGCAAAATCCCTTATAAATCAAAAGAATAGACCGAGATAGGGT
[37 nt withheld, positions 5512-5548]
AAAGAACGTGGACTCCAACGTCAAAGG
[49 nt withheld, positions 5576-5624]
T
[91 nt withheld, positions 5626-5716]
G
[124 nt withheld, positions 5718-5841]
C
