>Addgene plasmid #12610 | pH3U3-Zif268 | addgene partial sequence | sequence record 19032 | 12610 with pH3U3
GCGTGTACACCCGGGCGGCCGCTGCGTGCGCGGCACTCCGGAGGCGCGCCGAATTCTTTACACTTTATGC
TTCCGGCTCGTATGTTGTGTCGACCGAGCGGATAACAATTTCACACAGGAAACAGCTATGACAGAGCAGA
AAGCCCTAGTAAAGCGTATTACAAATGAAACCAAGATTCAGATTGCGATCTCTTTAAAGGGTGGTCCCCT
AGCGATAGAGCACTCGATCTTCCCAGAAAAAGAGGCAGAAGCAGTAGCAGAACAGGCCACACAATCGCAA
GTGATTAACGTCCACACAGGTATAGGGTTTCTGGACCATATGATACATGCTCTGGCCAAGCATTCCGGCT
GGTCGCTAATCGTTGAGTGCATTGGTGACTTACACATAGACGACCATCACACCACTGAAGACTGCGGGAT
TGCTCTCGGTCAAGCTTTTAAAGAGGCCCTAGGGGCCGTGCGTGGAGTAAAAAGGTTTGGATCAGGATTT
GCGCCTTTGGATGAGGCACTTTCCAGAGCGGTGGTAGATCTTTCGAACAGGCCGTACGCAGTTGTCGAAC
TTGGTTTGCAAAGGGAGAAAGTAGGAGATCTCTCTTGCGAGATGATCCCGCATTTTCTTGAAAGCTTTGC
AGAGGCTAGCAGAATTACCCTCCACGTTGATTGTCTGCGAGGCAAGAATGATCATCACCGTAGTGAGAGT
GCGTTCAAGGCTCTTGCGGTTGCCATAAGAGAAGCCACCTCGCCCAATGGTACCAACGATGTTCCCTCCA
CCAAAGGTGTTCTTATGTAGTGACACCGATTATTTAAAGCTGCAGGGATCCCACACAGGAAACAGCTATG
TCGAAAGCTACATATAAGGAACGTGCTGCTACTCATCCTAGTCCTGTTGCTGCCAAGCTATTTTATATCA
TG
